Addgene plasmid #200167: pLV-SV40-puro-EF1a-HA-NLGN1-bc
Purpose: Expresses HA-tagged human NLGN1
Depositing lab: Paul Blainey. Depositing organization: Broad Institute. Publication: High-content image-based pooled screens reveal regulators of synaptogenesis. Le A, Biederer T, Blainey PC. Cell Rep. 2025 Jun 24;44(7):115889. doi: 10.1016/j.celrep.2025.115889. PubMed 40560725.
Backbone
  Vector backbone: pLenti
  Backbone size w/o insert (bp): 10119
  Total vector size (bp): 12624
  Vector type: Mammalian Expression, Lentiviral
  Selectable markers: Puromycin
Growth in bacteria
  Bacterial resistance: Ampicillin, 100 μg/mL
  Growth temperature: 30°C
  Growth strain: NEB Stable
  Copy number: High Copy
Gene/Insert
  Gene/Insert name: Neuroligin-1 (alt name: NLGN1)
  Species: H. sapiens (human)
  Insert size (bp): 2505
  GenBank ID: NM_014932.3
  Entrez Gene: NLGN1 (a.k.a. NL1, NLG1)
  Promoter: EF1a
  Tag / fusion protein: HA (N terminal on insert)
  Cloning method: Gibson Cloning
  Sequencing primers: 5′ EF-1a Forward; 3′ WPRE-R
Resource information
  A portion of this plasmid was derived from a plasmid made by: GenScript
Terms and licenses: Academic/Nonprofit Terms; Industry Terms: Not Available to Industry
How to cite: pLV-SV40-puro-EF1a-HA-NLGN1-bc was a gift from Paul Blainey (Addgene plasmid # 200167 ; http://n2t.net/addgene:200167 ; RRID:Addgene_200167)
