[The description below was written by a language model from this plasmid's Addgene catalogue record and pLannotate feature annotations shown in this document.]
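Description:
pLV-SV40-puro-EF1a-HA-NLGN1-bc is a 12.6 kb third-generation-style lentiviral transfer plasmid on a pLenti backbone, built for stable expression of HA-tagged human neuroligin-1 (NLGN1) in mammalian cells. In bacteria it replicates from a high-copy ColE1/pUC-type origin and is selected with ampicillin through the β-lactamase gene. An f1 origin is also present. Outside the viral genome the backbone carries an SV40/EM7-driven bleomycin/Zeocin resistance cassette with an SV40 polyadenylation signal, although the catalogue entry lists only puromycin as the mammalian marker.

The viral genome is transcribed from a CMV enhancer/promoter fused to a truncated HIV-1 5' LTR, which makes production of genomic RNA Tat-independent. It contains the Ψ packaging signal with a gag fragment, the Rev response element for nuclear export of unspliced RNA, and the cPPT/CTS. Two expression units lie between these elements and the 3' truncated LTR, which is followed by a bGH polyadenylation signal. First, an SV40 early promoter drives puromycin N-acetyltransferase for selecting transduced cells. Second, the EF-1α core promoter with its intron A drives the roughly 2.5 kb NLGN1 coding sequence, followed by WPRE to enhance transcript stability and expression. The annotation tool matched the insert to the rat orthologue, but the record specifies the human sequence. The N-terminal HA tag is recorded in the catalogue but not annotated separately. The "bc" suffix suggests a barcode, though the record neither defines the suffix nor annotates such an element.

Neuroligin-1 is a postsynaptic adhesion protein that binds neurexins and can induce presynaptic structures. The associated publication indicates use in image-based pooled screens for regulators of synaptogenesis.
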