Features (pLannotate 1.2.2; 34 found; start..end, strand, type, name):
    170..1030    -  CDS            AmpR: β-lactamase; bla; confers resistance to ampicillin, carbenicillin, and related antibiotics
   1031..1135    -  promoter       AmpR promoter: bla
   1194..1246    -  misc_feature   bom (fragment): basis of mobility region from pBR322
   1401..1780    +  enhancer       CMV enhancer: human cytomegalovirus immediate early enhancer
   1781..1980    +  promoter       CMV promoter: human cytomegalovirus (CMV) immediate early promoter
   1998..2178    +  LTR            5' LTR (truncated): truncated 5' long terminal repeat (LTR) from HIV-1
   2225..2350    +  misc_feature   HIV-1 Ψ: packaging signal of human immunodeficiency virus type 1
   2334..2697    +  CDS            HIV-1 gag (fragment): gag protein from human immunodeficiency virus 1; gag
   2843..3076    +  misc_feature   RRE: The Rev response element (RRE) of HIV-1 allows for Rev-dependent mRNA export from the nucleus to the cytoplasm.
   3453..3553    +  CDS            Rev (fragment): human immunodeficiency virus 1 (HIV-1) Rev protein; rev; enhances nuclear export of unspliced and incompletely spliced viral mRNAs
   3603..3720    +  misc_feature   cPPT/CTS: central polypurine tract and central termination sequence of HIV-1
   3770..3958    +  promoter       SV40 promoter: SV40 early promoter
   3971..4570    +  CDS            PuroR (fragment): puromycin N-acetyltransferase; pac from Streptomyces; confers resistance to puromycin
   4614..4680    +  CDS            small t antigen (fragment): SV40 (simian virus 40) small t antigen
   4706..4917    +  promoter       EF-1α core promoter: core promoter for human elongation factor EF-1α
   4918..5856    +  intron         EF-1α intron A: intron upstream of the start codon of human EF-1α
   5878..8379    +  CDS            Nlgn1: NLGN1_RAT - Experimental evidence at protein level: Swiss-Prot protein existence level 1. Cell surface protein involved in cell-cell-interactions via its interactions with neurexin family members. Plays a role in synapse function and synaptic signal transmission, and probably mediates its effects by recruiting and clustering other synaptic proteins. May promote the initial formation of synapses, but is not essential for this. In vitro, triggers the de novo formation of presynaptic structures. May be involved in specification of excitatory synapses. Required to maintain wakefulness quality and
   8455..8476    +  misc_feature   MCS (fragment): pBluescript multiple cloning site
   8479..9067    +  misc_feature   WPRE: woodchuck hepatitis virus posttranscriptional regulatory element
   9004..9585    +  CDS            nef (fragment): NEF_HV1H2 - Experimental evidence at protein level: Swiss-Prot protein existence level 1. Extracellular Nef protein targets CD4(+) T-lymphocytes for apoptosis by interacting with CXCR4 surface receptors. From Human immunodeficiency virus type 1 group M subtype B (isolate HXB2) (HIV-1).
   9592..9772    +  LTR            5' LTR (truncated): truncated 5' long terminal repeat (LTR) from HIV-1
   9804..9915    +  polyA_signal   bGH poly(A) signal: bovine growth hormone polyadenylation signal
  10032..10053   +  promoter       SV40 promoter (fragment): SV40 enhancer and early promoter
  10074..10502   +  rep_origin     f1 ori (sequence partly withheld): f1 bacteriophage origin of replication; arrow indicates direction of (+) strand synthesis
  10516..10845   +  promoter       SV40 promoter: SV40 enhancer and early promoter
  10893..10940   +  promoter       EM7 promoter: synthetic bacterial promoter&nbsp
  10959..11333   +  CDS            BleoR: antibiotic-binding protein; Sh ble from Streptoalloteichus hindustanus; confers resistance to bleomycin, phleomycin, and Zeocin™
  11343..11468   +  CDS            ble (fragment): BLE_KLEPN - Experimental evidence at protein level: Swiss-Prot protein existence level 1. Binding protein with a strong affinity to the bleomycin family of antibiotics. Binds to CL990; an antimitotic-antibiotic compound. From Klebsiella pneumoniae.
  11463..11584   +  polyA_signal   SV40 poly(A) signal: SV40 polyadenylation signal
  11655..11677   -  protein_bind   lac operator (fragment): The lac repressor binds to the lac operator to inhibit transcription in E. coli. This inhibition can be relieved by adding lactose or isopropyl-β-D-thiogalactopyranoside (IPTG). lac repressor encoded by lacI
  11681..11711   -  promoter       lac promoter: promoter for the E. coli lac operon
  11726..11747   -  protein_bind   CAP binding site: CAP binding activates transcription in the presence of cAMP. E. coli catabolite activator protein
  11760..11852   -  CDS            lacI (fragment): lac repressor; lacI; The lac repressor binds to the lac operator to inhibit transcription in E. coli. This inhibition can be relieved by adding lactose or isopropyl-β-D-thiogalactopyranoside (IPTG).
  12035..12623   -  rep_origin     ori: high-copy-number ColE1/pMB1/pBR322/pUC origin of replication
>Addgene plasmid #200167 | pLV-SV40-puro-EF1a-HA-NLGN1-bc | addgene full sequence | sequence record 396874 | Addgene NGS Result
AAGATCCTTTGATCTTTTCTACGGGGTCTGACGCTCAGTGGAACGAAAACTCACGTTAAGGGATTTTGGT
CATGAGATTATCAAAAAGGATCTTCACCTAGATCCTTTTAAATTAAAAATGAAGTTTTAAATCAATCTAA
AGTATATATGAGTAAACTTGGTCTGACAGTTACCAATGCTTAATCAGTGAGGCACCTATCTCAGCGATCT
GTCTATTTCGTTCATCCATAGTTGCCTGACTCCCCGTCGTGTAGATAACTACGATACGGGAGGGCTTACC
ATCTGGCCCCAGTGCTGCAATGATACCGCGAGACCCACGCTCACCGGCTCCAGATTTATCAGCAATAAAC
CAGCCAGCCGGAAGGGCCGAGCGCAGAAGTGGTCCTGCAACTTTATCCGCCTCCATCCAGTCTATTAATT
GTTGCCGGGAAGCTAGAGTAAGTAGTTCGCCAGTTAATAGTTTGCGCAACGTTGTTGCCATTGCTACAGG
CATCGTGGTGTCACGCTCGTCGTTTGGTATGGCTTCATTCAGCTCCGGTTCCCAACGATCAAGGCGAGTT
ACATGATCCCCCATGTTGTGCAAAAAAGCGGTTAGCTCCTTCGGTCCTCCGATCGTTGTCAGAAGTAAGT
TGGCCGCAGTGTTATCACTCATGGTTATGGCAGCACTGCATAATTCTCTTACTGTCATGCCATCCGTAAG
ATGCTTTTCTGTGACTGGTGAGTACTCAACCAAGTCATTCTGAGAATAGTGTATGCGGCGACCGAGTTGC
TCTTGCCCGGCGTCAATACGGGATAATACCGCGCCACATAGCAGAACTTTAAAAGTGCTCATCATTGGAA
AACGTTCTTCGGGGCGAAAACTCTCAAGGATCTTACCGCTGTTGAGATCCAGTTCGATGTAACCCACTCG
TGCACCCAACTGATCTTCAGCATCTTTTACTTTCACCAGCGTTTCTGGGTGAGCAAAAACAGGAAGGCAA
AATGCCGCAAAAAAGGGAATAAGGGCGACACGGAAATGTTGAATACTCATACTCTTCCTTTTTCAATATT
ATTGAAGCATTTATCAGGGTTATTGTCTCATGAGCGGATACATATTTGAATGTATTTAGAAAAATAAACA
AATAGGGGTTCCGCGCACATTTCCCCGAAAAGTGCCACCTGACGTCGACGGATCGGGAGATCTCCCGATC
CCCTATGGTGCACTCTCAGTACAATCTGCTCTGATGCCGCATAGTTAAGCCAGTATCTGCTCCCTGCTTG
TGTGTTGGAGGTCGCTGAGTAGTGCGCGAGCAAAATTTAAGCTACAACAAGGCAAGGCTTGACCGACAAT
TGCATGAAGAATCTGCTTAGGGTTAGGCGTTTTGCGCTGCTTCGCGATGTACGGGCCAGATATACGCGTT
GACATTGATTATTGACTAGTTATTAATAGTAATCAATTACGGGGTCATTAGTTCATAGCCCATATATGGA
GTTCCGCGTTACATAACTTACGGTAAATGGCCCGCCTGGCTGACCGCCCAACGACCCCCGCCCATTGACG
TCAATAATGACGTATGTTCCCATAGTAACGCCAATAGGGACTTTCCATTGACGTCAATGGGTGGAGTATT
TACGGTAAACTGCCCACTTGGCAGTACATCAAGTGTATCATATGCCAAGTACGCCCCCTATTGACGTCAA
TGACGGTAAATGGCCCGCCTGGCATTATGCCCAGTACATGACCTTATGGGACTTTCCTACTTGGCAGTAC
ATCTACGTATTAGTCATCGCTATTACCATGGTGATGCGGTTTTGGCAGTACATCAATGGGCGTGGATAGC
GGTTTGACTCACGGGGATTTCCAAGTCTCCACCCCATTGACGTCAATGGGAGTTTGTTTTGGCACCAAAA
TCAACGGGACTTTCCAAAATGTCGTAACAACTCCGCCCCATTGACGCAAATGGGCGGTAGGCGTGTACGG
TGGGAGGTCTATATAAGCAGCGCGTTTTGCCTGTACTGGGTCTCTCTGGTTAGACCAGATCTGAGCCTGG
GAGCTCTCTGGCTAACTAGGGAACCCACTGCTTAAGCCTCAATAAAGCTTGCCTTGAGTGCTTCAAGTAG
TGTGTGCCCGTCTGTTGTGTGACTCTGGTAACTAGAGATCCCTCAGACCCTTTTAGTCAGTGTGGAAAAT
CTCTAGCAGTGGCGCCCGAACAGGGACTTGAAAGCGAAAGGGAAACCAGAGGAGCTCTCTCGACGCAGGA
CTCGGCTTGCTGAAGCGCGCACGGCAAGAGGCGAGGGGCGGCGACTGGTGAGTACGCCAAAAATTTTGAC
TAGCGGAGGCTAGAAGGAGAGAGATGGGTGCGAGAGCGTCAGTATTAAGCGGGGGAGAATTAGATCGCGA
TGGGAAAAAATTCGGTTAAGGCCAGGGGGAAAGAAAAAATATAAATTAAAACATATAGTATGGGCAAGCA
GGGAGCTAGAACGATTCGCAGTTAATCCTGGCCTGTTAGAAACATCAGAAGGCTGTAGACAAATACTGGG
ACAGCTACAACCATCCCTTCAGACAGGATCAGAAGAACTTAGATCATTATATAATACAGTAGCAACCCTC
TATTGTGTGCATCAAAGGATAGAGATAAAAGACACCAAGGAAGCTTTAGACAAGATAGAGGAAGAGCAAA
ACAAAAGTAAGACCACCGCACAGCAAGCGGCCGCTGATCTTCAGACCTGGAGGAGGAGATATGAGGGACA
ATTGGAGAAGTGAATTATATAAATATAAAGTAGTAAAAATTGAACCATTAGGAGTAGCACCCACCAAGGC
AAAGAGAAGAGTGGTGCAGAGAGAAAAAAGAGCAGTGGGAATAGGAGCTTTGTTCCTTGGGTTCTTGGGA
GCAGCAGGAAGCACTATGGGCGCAGCGTCAATGACGCTGACGGTACAGGCCAGACAATTATTGTCTGGTA
TAGTGCAGCAGCAGAACAATTTGCTGAGGGCTATTGAGGCGCAACAGCATCTGTTGCAACTCACAGTCTG
GGGCATCAAGCAGCTCCAGGCAAGAATCCTGGCTGTGGAAAGATACCTAAAGGATCAACAGCTCCTGGGG
ATTTGGGGTTGCTCTGGAAAACTCATTTGCACCACTGCTGTGCCTTGGAATGCTAGTTGGAGTAATAAAT
CTCTGGAACAGATTTGGAATCACACGACCTGGATGGAGTGGGACAGAGAAATTAACAATTACACAAGCTT
AATACACTCCTTAATTGAAGAATCGCAAAACCAGCAAGAAAAGAATGAACAAGAATTATTGGAATTAGAT
AAATGGGCAAGTTTGTGGAATTGGTTTAACATAACAAATTGGCTGTGGTATATAAAATTATTCATAATGA
TAGTAGGAGGCTTGGTAGGTTTAAGAATAGTTTTTGCTGTACTTTCTATAGTGAATAGAGTTAGGCAGGG
ATATTCACCATTATCGTTTCAGACCCACCTCCCAACCCCGAGGGGACCCGACAGGCCCGAAGGAATAGAA
GAAGAAGGTGGAGAGAGAGACAGAGACAGATCCATTCGATTAGTGAACGGATCGGCACTGCGTGCGCCAA
TTCTGCAGACAAATGGCAGTATTCATCCACAATTTTAAAAGAAAAGGGGGGATTGGGGGGTACAGTGCAG
GGGAAAGAATAGTAGACATAATAGCAACAGACATACAAACTAAAGAATTACAAAAACAAATTACAAAAAT
TCAAAATTTTCGGGTTTATTACAGGGACAGCAGAGATCCAGTTTGGTTAATTAGCTAGCTGCATCTCAAT
TAGTCAGCAACCATAGTCCCGCCCCTAACTCCGCCCATCCCGCCCCTAACTCCGCCCAGTTCCGCCCATT
CTCCGCCCCATGGCTGACTAATTTTTTTTATTTATGCAGAGGCCGAGGCCGCCTCTGCCTCTGAGCTATT
CCAGAAGTAGTGAGGAGGCTTTTTTGGAGGCCTAGGCTACGCGTGCCACCATGACCGAGTACAAGCCCAC
GGTGCGCCTCGCCACCCGCGACGACGTCCCCAGGGCCGTACGCACCCTCGCCGCCGCGTTCGCCGACTAC
CCCGCCACGCGCCACACCGTCGATCCGGACCGCCACATCGAGCGGGTCACCGAGCTGCAAGAACTCTTCC
TCACGCGCGTCGGGCTCGACATCGGCAAGGTGTGGGTCGCGGACGACGGCGCCGCCGTGGCGGTCTGGAC
CACGCCGGAGAGCGTCGAAGCGGGGGCGGTGTTCGCCGAGATCGGCCCGCGCATGGCCGAGTTGAGCGGT
TCCCGGCTGGCCGCGCAGCAACAGATGGAAGGCCTCCTGGCGCCGCACCGGCCCAAGGAGCCCGCGTGGT
TCCTGGCCACCGTCGGAGTCTCGCCCGACCACCAGGGCAAGGGTCTGGGCAGCGCCGTCGTGCTCCCCGG
AGTGGAGGCGGCCGAGCGCGCCGGGGTGCCCGCCTTCCTGGAGACCTCCGCGCCCCGCAACCTCCCCTTC
TACGAGCGGCTCGGCTTCACCGTCACCGCCGACGTCGAGGTGCCCGAAGGACCGCGCACCTGGTGCATGA
CCCGCAAGCCCGGTGCCTGAGACCTTCTAGTCTTGAAAGGAGTGGGAATTGGATCCTGCAAAGATGGATA
AAGTTTTAAACAGAGAGGAATCTTTGCAGCTAATGGACCTTCTAGGTCTTGAAAGGAGTGGGAATTGGCT
CCGGTGCCCGTCAGTGGGCAGAGCGCACATCGCCCACAGTCCCCGAGAAGTTGGGGGGAGGGGTCGGCAA
TTGATCCGGTGCCTAGAGAAGGTGGCGCGGGGTAAACTGGGAAAGTGATGTCGTGTACTGGCTCCGCCTT
TTTCCCGAGGGTGGGGGAGAACCGTATATAAGTGCAGTAGTCGCCGTGAACGTTCTTTTTCGCAACGGGT
TTGCCGCCAGAACACAGGTAAGTGCCGTGTGTGGTTCCCGCGGGCCTGGCCTCTTTACGGGTTATGGCCC
TTGCGTGCCTTGAATTACTTCCACCTGGCTGCAGTACGTGATTCTTGATCCCGAGCTTCGGGTTGGAAGT
GGGTGGGAGAGTTCGAGGCCTTGCGCTTAAGGAGCCCCTTCGCCTCGTGCTTGAGTTGAGGCCTGGCCTG
GGCGCTGGGGCCGCCGCGTGCGAATCTGGTGGCACCTTCGCGCCTGTCTCGCTGCTTTCGATAAGTCTCT
AGCCATTTAAAATTTTTGATGACCTGCTGCGACGCTTTTTTTCTGGCAAGATAGTCTTGTAAATGCGGGC
CAAGATCTGCACACTGGTATTTCGGTTTTTGGGGCCGCGGGCGGCGACGGGGCCCGTGCGTCCCAGCGCA
CATGTTCGGCGAGGCGGGGCCTGCGAGCGCGGCCACCGAGAATCGGACGGGGGTAGTCTCAAGCTGGCCG
GCCTGCTCTGGTGCCTGGCCTCGCGCCGCCGTGTATCGCCCCGCCCTGGGCGGCAAGGCTGGCCCGGTCG
GCACCAGTTGCGTGAGCGGAAAGATGGCCGCTTCCCGGCCCTGCTGCAGGGAGCTCAAAATGGAGGACGC
GGCGCTCGGGAGAGCGGGCGGGTGAGTCACCCACACAAAGGAAAAGGGCCTTTCCGTCCTCAGCCGTCGC
TTCATGTGACTCCACGGAGTACCGGGCGCCGTCCAGGCACCTCGATTAGTTCTCGAGCTTTTGGAGTACG
TCGTCTTTAGGTTGGGGGGAGGGGTTTTATGCGATGGAGTTTCCCCACACTGAGTGGGTGGAGACTGAAG
TTAGGCCAGCTTGGCACTTGATGTAATTCTCCTTGGAATTTGCCCTTTTTGAGTTTGGATCTTGGTTCAT
TCTCAAGCCTCAGACAGTGGTTCAAAGTTTTTTTCTTCCATTTCAGGTGTCGTGACTCGAGGCCACCATG
GCACTTCCCAGATGCATGTGGCCAAATTATGTTTGGAGAGCTATGATGGCATGTGTGGTCCACAGGGGTT
CCGGTGCCCCATTGACTCTCTGCTTGTTGGGATGTTTGCTACAGACTTTTCACGTACTCTCTCAAAAGTA
TCCATACGACGTTCCGGACTACGCAACTAGTTTGGATGATGTGGACCCACTGGTGGCTACCAACTTTGGA
AAGATAAGAGGGATTAAGAAGGAACTCAATAATGAAATTTTGGGGCCTGTTATTCAATTTCTTGGGGTTC
CATATGCAGCCCCACCAACAGGGGAACGTCGTTTTCAGCCTCCAGAACCACCATCTCCCTGGTCAGATAT
CAGAAATGCCACTCAATTTGCTCCTGTGTGTCCCCAGAATATCATTGATGGCAGATTGCCAGAAGTCATG
CTTCCTGTGTGGTTTACTAATAACTTGGATGTGGTTTCATCATATGTGCAAGACCAGAGCGAAGACTGCC
TATATTTAAATATATATGTCCCGACTGAGGATGATATTCGGGACAGTGGGGGTCCCAAACCAGTGATGGT
GTATATCCATGGTGGCTCATATATGGAAGGTACTGGAAATTTATATGATGGAAGTGTCTTGGCAAGTTAT
GGCAATGTGATCGTCATCACAGTCAACTATCGACTTGGAGTACTCGGTTTCTTGAGTACAGGCGATCAGG
CTGCAAAGGGGAACTATGGACTCCTTGATCTCATACAAGCTTTAAGATGGACTAGTGAAAACATTGGATT
CTTTGGTGGTGACCCCTTAAGAATCACTGTTTTTGGATCTGGTGCTGGGGGTTCATGTGTCAACCTGCTG
ACTTTATCCCATTATTCTGAAGGTAACCGTTGGAGCAATTCAACCAAAGGACTTTTTCAACGAGCAATAG
CTCAAAGTGGAACAGCCCTTTCCAGCTGGGCTGTTAGTTTTCAACCTGCAAAATATGCTAGAATGTTGGC
CACAAAAGTTGGTTGCAATGTTTCAGATACAGTAGAGTTAGTGGAATGCCTACAGAAGAAGCCTTACAAA
GAACTTGTTGACCAAGATATTCAACCAGCTCGATACCACATAGCCTTTGGACCTGTGATTGATGGTGATG
TAATACCAGACGACCCCCAGATATTGATGGAGCAAGGAGAGTTTCTCAACTATGATATAATGTTAGGAGT
GAACCAAGGGGAAGGGTTAAAATTTGTTGAAAATATAGTAGATAGCGATGATGGTATATCAGCTAGTGAT
TTTGACTTTGCTGTTTCAAATTTTGTTGATAATTTATATGGATATCCTGAAGGCAAAGATGTTTTGAGAG
AAACCATTAAGTTCATGTATACTGACTGGGCTGACCGTCATAACCCTGAAACCAGAAGAAAGACATTACT
GGCTTTGTTTACGGACCATCAGTGGGTGGCACCAGCTGTAGCCACAGCGGATCTTCACTCAAACTTTGGT
TCACCTACGTACTTCTATGCCTTTTACCATCATTGCCAAACAGATCAGGTTCCAGCTTGGGCTGATGCAG
CCCACGGAGACGAGGTTCCCTATGTACTGGGAATCCCCATGATTGGCCCTACAGAGTTATTTCCTTGCAA
TTTCTCCAAAAATGATGTGATGCTGAGTGCAGTTGTAATGACATACTGGACAAATTTTGCTAAAACTGGT
GACCCAAATCAACCAGTCCCTCAAGACACGAAATTCATTCATACCAAACCCAACCGTTTTGAAGAAGTAG
CATGGACCAGATATTCCCAGAAAGACCAACTTTATCTCCATATTGGATTAAAACCAAGAGTTAAAGAACA
TTACAGAGCCAATAAGGTGAACCTCTGGTTGGAGTTGGTACCTCATCTGCATAATCTCAATGACATTTCT
CAGTATACCTCTACAACAACTAAAGTGCCATCAACTGACATCACTTTCAGACCTACGAGAAAAAATTCTG
TACCTGTCACGTCAGCCTTTCCCACTGCCAAGCAGGATGATCCCAAACAACAACCAAGTCCATTTTCAGT
GGATCAAAGGGACTACTCAACAGAGCTGAGTGTCACTATTGCAGTTGGAGCATCACTGCTGTTTCTGAAC
ATCTTGGCCTTTGCAGCCCTGTACTACAAAAAGGATAAGAGGAGACATGATGTTCACAGGAGATGCAGCC
CTCAGCGCACTACTACCAATGATCTAACCCATGCACAAGAAGAGGAAATCATGTCCCTCCAAATGAAGCA
CACTGATTTGGATCATGAATGTGAGTCCATTCATCCACATGAGGTGGTTCTTCGGACCGCCTGTCCCCCA
GATTACACACTAGCTATGAGGAGGTCACCTGATGATGTTCCCTTAATGACACCCAACACCATTACAATGA
TTCCCAACACTATACCAGGGATTCAGCCCTTACACACATTCAATACATTTACTGGAGGACAGAACAATAC
TCTGCCCCATCCCCATCCCCACCCCCATTCACATTCAACAACCAGGGTATGAGCTAGCTGTTCAATCAAC
ATTCCCTCCCGACCTGGACTGGCTATTCATTCGCCCTTTGGGTAAGCACACGTCGAATTCGATATCAAGC
TTATCGGTAATCAACCTCTGGATTACAAAATTTGTGAAAGATTGACTGGTATTCTTAACTATGTTGCTCC
TTTTACGCTATGTGGATACGCTGCTTTAATGCCTTTGTATCATGCTATTGCTTCCCGTATGGCTTTCATT
TTCTCCTCCTTGTATAAATCCTGGTTGCTGTCTCTTTATGAGGAGTTGTGGCCCGTTGTCAGGCAACGTG
GCGTGGTGTGCACTGTGTTTGCTGACGCAACCCCCACTGGTTGGGGCATTGCCACCACCTGTCAGCTCCT
TTCCGGGACTTTCGCTTTCCCCCTCCCTATTGCCACGGCGGAACTCATCGCCGCCTGCCTTGCCCGCTGC
TGGACAGGGGCTCGGCTGTTGGGCACTGACAATTCCGTGGTGTTGTCGGGGAAATCATCGTCCTTTCCTT
GGCTGCTCGCCTGTGTTGCCACCTGGATTCTGCGCGGGACGTCCTTCTGCTACGTCCCTTCGGCCCTCAA
TCCAGCGGACCTTCCTTCCCGCGGCCTGCTGCCGGCTCTGCGGCCTCTTCCGCGTCATCGCCTTCGCCCT
CAGACGAGTCGGATCTCCCTTTGGGCCGCCTCCCCGCATCGATACCGTCGACCTCGAGACCTAGAAAAAC
ATGGAGCAATCACAAGTAGCAATACAGCAGCTACCAATGCTGATTGTGCCTGGCTAGAAGCACAAGAGGA
GGAGGAGGTGGGTTTTCCAGTCACACCTCAGGTACCTTTAAGACCAATGACTTACAAGGCAGCTGTAGAT
CTTAGCCACTTTTTAAAAGAAAAGGGGGGACTGGAAGGGCTAATTCACTCCCAACGATGACAAGATATCC
TTGATCTGTGGATCTACCACACACAAGGCTACTTCCCTGATTGGCAGAACTACACACCAGGGCCAGGGAT
CAGATATCCACTGACCTTTGGATGGTGCTACAAGCTAGTACCAGTTGAGCAAGAGAAGGTAGAAGAAGCC
AATGAAGGAGAGAACACCCGCTTGTTACACCCTGTGAGCCTGCATGGGATGGATGACCCGGAGAGAGAAG
TATTAGAGTGGAGGTTTGACAGCCGCCTAGCATTTCATCACATGGCCCGAGAGCTGCATCCGGACTGTAC
TGGGTCTCTCTGGTTAGACCAGATCTGAGCCTGGGAGCTCTCTGGCTAACTAGGGAACCCACTGCTTAAG
CCTCAATAAAGCTTGCCTTGAGTGCTTCAAGTAGTGTGTGCCCGTCTGTTGTGTGACTCTGGTAACTAGA
GATCCCTCAGACCCTTTTAGTCAGTGTGGAAAATCTCTAGCAGGGCCCGTTTAAACCCGCTGATCAGCCT
CGACTGTGCCTTCTAGTTGCCAGCCATCTGTTGTTTGCCCCTCCCCCGTGCCTTCCTTGACCCTGGAAGG
TGCCACTCCCACTGTCCTTTCCTAATAAAATGAGGAAATTGCATCGCATTGTCTGAGTAGGTGTCATTCT
ATTCTGGGGGGTGGGGTGGGGCAGGACAGCAAGGGGGAGGATTGGGATGACAATAGCAGGCATGCTGGGG
ATGCGGTGGGCTCTATGGCTTCTGAGGCGGAAAGAACCAGCTGGGGCTCTAGGGGGTATCCCC
[124 nt withheld, positions 10074-10197]
C
[91 nt withheld, positions 10199-10289]
A
[49 nt withheld, positions 10291-10339]
CCTTTGACGTTGGAGTCCACGTTCTTT
[37 nt withheld, positions 10367-10403]
ACCCTATCTCGGTCTATTCTTTTGATTTATAAGGGATTTTGCCGATTTCGGCCTATTGGTTAAAAAATGA
GCTGATTTAACAAAAATTTAACGCGAATTAATTCTGTGGAATGTGTGTCAGTTAGGGTGTGGAAAGTCCC
CAGGCTCCCCAGCAGGCAGAAGTATGCAAAGCATGCATCTCAATTAGTCAGCAACCAGGTGTGGAAAGTC
CCCAGGCTCCCCAGCAGGCAGAAGTATGCAAAGCATGCATCTCAATTAGTCAGCAACCATAGTCCCGCCC
CTAACTCCGCCCATCCCGCCCCTAACTCCGCCCAGTTCCGCCCATTCTCCGCCCCATGGCTGACTAATTT
TTTTTATTTATGCAGAGGCCGAGGCCGCCTCTGCCTCTGAGCTATTCCAGAAGTAGTGAGGAGGCTTTTT
TGGAGGCCTAGGCTTTTGCAAAAAGCTCCCGGGAGCTTGTATATCCATTTTCGGATCTGATCAGCACGTG
TTGACAATTAATCATCGGCATAGTATATCGGCATAGTATAATACGACAAGGTGAGGAACTAAACCATGGC
CAAGTTGACCAGTGCCGTTCCGGTGCTCACCGCGCGCGACGTCGCCGGAGCGGTCGAGTTCTGGACCGAC
CGGCTCGGGTTCTCCCGGGACTTCGTGGAGGACGACTTCGCCGGTGTGGTCCGGGACGACGTGACCCTGT
TCATCAGCGCGGTCCAGGACCAGGTGGTGCCGGACAACACCCTGGCCTGGGTGTGGGTGCGCGGCCTGGA
CGAGCTGTACGCCGAGTGGTCGGAGGTCGTGTCCACGAACTTCCGGGACGCCTCCGGGCCGGCCATGACC
GAGATCGGCGAGCAGCCGTGGGGGCGGGAGTTCGCCCTGCGCGACCCGGCCGGCAACTGCGTGCACTTCG
TGGCCGAGGAGCAGGACTGACACGTGCTACGAGATTTCGATTCCACCGCCGCCTTCTATGAAAGGTTGGG
CTTCGGAATCGTTTTCCGGGACGCCGGCTGGATGATCCTCCAGCGCGGGGATCTCATGCTGGAGTTCTTC
GCCCACCCCAACTTGTTTATTGCAGCTTATAATGGTTACAAATAAAGCAATAGCATCACAAATTTCACAA
ATAAAGCATTTTTTTCACTGCATTCTAGTTGTGGTTTGTCCAAACTCATCAATGTATCTTATCATGTCTG
TATACCGTCGACCTCTAGCTAGAGCTTGGCGTAATCATGGTCATAGCTGTTTCCTGTGTGAAATTGTTAT
CCGCTCACAATTCCACACAACATACGAGCCGGAAGCATAAAGTGTAAAGCCTGGGGTGCCTAATGAGTGA
GCTAACTCACATTAATTGCGTTGCGCTCACTGCCCGCTTTCCAGTCGGGAAACCTGTCGTGCCAGCTGCA
TTAATGAATCGGCCAACGCGCGGGGAGAGGCGGTTTGCGTATTGGGCGCTCTTCCGCTTCCTCGCTCACT
GACTCGCTGCGCTCGGTCGTTCGGCTGCGGCGAGCGGTATCAGCTCACTCAAAGGCGGTAATACGGTTAT
CCACAGAATCAGGGGATAACGCAGGAAAGAACATGTGAGCAAAAGGCCAGCAAAAGGCCAGGAACCGTAA
AAAGGCCGCGTTGCTGGCGTTTTTCCATAGGCTCCGCCCCCCTGACGAGCATCACAAAAATCGACGCTCA
AGTCAGAGGTGGCGAAACCCGACAGGACTATAAAGATACCAGGCGTTTCCCCCTGGAAGCTCCCTCGTGC
GCTCTCCTGTTCCGACCCTGCCGCTTACCGGATACCTGTCCGCCTTTCTCCCTTCGGGAAGCGTGGCGCT
TTCTCATAGCTCACGCTGTAGGTATCTCAGTTCGGTGTAGGTCGTTCGCTCCAAGCTGGGCTGTGTGCAC
GAACCCCCCGTTCAGCCCGACCGCTGCGCCTTATCCGGTAACTATCGTCTTGAGTCCAACCCGGTAAGAC
ACGACTTATCGCCACTGGCAGCAGCCACTGGTAACAGGATTAGCAGAGCGAGGTATGTAGGCGGTGCTAC
AGAGTTCTTGAAGTGGTGGCCTAACTACGGCTACACTAGAAGAACAGTATTTGGTATCTGCGCTCTGCTG
AAGCCAGTTACCTTCGGAAAAAGAGTTGGTAGCTCTTGATCCGGCAAACAAACCACCGCTGGTAGCGGTG
GTTTTTTTGTTTGCAAGCAGCAGATTACGCGCAGAAAAAAAGGATCTCAAG
